>Addgene plasmid #199655 | pR6K-GFP-CASTIB | addgene full sequence | sequence record 412259 | Addgene NGS Result
CAAATAGAACGAGAAAATACACGCATTTTATCTCAGTTAAAACGCTGCACCAATACTGACAATTTCCGAA
AATTTATTGCAGAGTTTTGGGGAAGGGCAGGGCAAATAGCAATTCTGGAAGAACATTGGATGGAATTACT
TCCATTGACTACAGGGATAGGCAATTGGAAAGTGGCCAGGGACTTAACTTTTATTGCAATGGCTAGCTAC
CCAAAGAATAAAATAACAGAGGTAGAGGTAAAACCATCACAAATATCGGAGCTAAATACTGAATAAACTT
CATATTTTTTGATTTGATTAAGAACAAAATATTAATTGTTTAGGTAATGGTGGAATGTTTCATCTGTTTG
GTAATATTTTGACTAGTTATGGAACCGCCGCTAATAATCGTGGTGAAAATGAAGGTAATACCACTACGTT
ACAAAAATTAATTTGGAAAGGTGAAGTTCACTCTACTGTTTCATCTGAGGCAATTCGTTGGGCATTGCGA
TATTATTGGCAAAATGCTGGCTATCCTGTGAATAGACGTTGGGATGAAAATGCTCAACCAGTACCCGATC
ACATCTTGCAAGATCCTAATTTTGATGATATTCGCTTCATTGATGATGATGTCTTGGGATTTATGCAAGC
GGAAGCAGCAAAAGTTGAAGCAGCAGTTGAATCCGAAGTTGAAATCCAGAACTCAACTCAAGATGAGGAC
AAAAAACTTTCTCAAGGTAAGGAGAAAGAAACTGCAAAACGTAAGCGTAAGGAAAAACCTAAAGGGAAAA
TAACTACTAGACGAGGTGTATTAGAAGTCACTCGTGCAGTTTCAACAATTCCTTATGCTGGTGATCTTAC
TTTCAATGCTATGAGTGGAAAGAAAGGACGAACATCTCTTTATTCTACAGAAGTTCATGCTACTCGATAT
CAATATGGCTTCGCATTAACACCCAATAGCCTCAAAGATAAATCTCGCATTAATGCTGTCCTCGATAGCT
TAATTTCTATTGGAGAAGTGGCAGGAAATCACGCTCGTTTTCTCTATGATTTTTCTCCTGATAGCATCAT
ATTACGGTGGACACACGATTTCTCACCTCGGTTACTTTACTGTTTTGAAGAAGATGAACTTAGAAATATA
TCAACACCGGATTTAGTAAGGCGGGTAGAATCTGGAGATATAGACCCTAAAGAATTATGGATAGGAGGGG
CAATTTCTAGCACTCTGGAAGATTTAGGGGCAAATGTGTTTCCCGGAGTGAAGACAACAGTTGAAGCATT
AAAACAGGTGATTATTGAAGATTTGCAGTTGTCGTTAAGGAGTTCATGATATGACGACAATTGCCTTAAA
AGTAGAAGTTCCCATAGCTTGTTTTCGGCAGTCTCGTGCTAGGGAATATGGCGAAACTTACCCTGTACCA
CCACCATCGACAGTATATGGAATGTTACTATCTCTTGTTGGAGAAGTGGATAGATACAAACACTGCGGTG
TGAAGCTGGCGATCGCACTTCTATCTGAACCAGAAAAGTCAACTGTTATTCGCACCTTTCACCGATTTAA
GACGAAGAATATCCATGACTCTAAAAATAATAAACCTGATTATCAGGAGTTATTAACTAATATAGAATTT
ATAGTTTGGGTGGATGCTGGAGTAGATAAAGCTAAACCAAATTTAGTGGAACGTTTAGCAGAGGCATTGA
CTAACCCGGCTTCTATTAATAGGTTTGGTGGATTATGTTTAGGTGAAAGTCGGGATTTAGTGAATGATGT
TACCCTTTTACCTAAAAATTACTATGCAGAATCAATGCGATGGTTAATTCGAGATGAATATGGGTTACTA
ACTTTACCTTACTGGGTAGACCATGTAGGTTCGCGGGGAACGCGATGGCTACGTTACGAGATTCAGAAAT
GTCCAGTCTTTCAACCACCTGAATTATCTTGGACTTCAGTTCAAAGTAATTAGGAGGTTTAACTTTAATA
AGGAGATATACCATGGTTAGGGGTAGAAGGGAATGGACTCAAGCTAAATATGAGCGATATATAAAAGAAG
GTCGTGGCCGAGGAAGTGGTAAGCACTATAAACCTTGGCTTACAATCCAAGATGTTCCCTCTAAAGGACG
TTCTTCTAGAACTCCTGGTTGGAAAACAAATCGAGTACATCATTTCTTCTCAGACCATGAAAAACGGCTA
TTTTATTTGTTTGAGTGGTCAGATATAGTCACAGATATAAGAGAGCAATTTCCTTTAGACAATCTCGATC
TAGCCATGAGTATTGCTACAGACATAGGTATAAAGTACCCTGTAGATACACAAAGTGGCACTCCTCACGT
TTTAACAAGCGACTTTATGCTTACAGTCAACCGCGATGGGAAGCAGATGCAGATTGCCCGGACTGTTAAG
CCGTCAACAGAACTGGAGAAAAAGCAAGTTAATGAGAAATTCGAGATAGAAAGACAATATTACTTAGCAA
AGGGTATTGACTGGGGAATTATCACAGAAAAAGAAATTCCCAGGCTTTTAGCTGAAAATGTTGAGTGGGT
TCATTCTGCTTATAGGCTAGAAGCAAATTCTGAAATGGACACTGCACAACTGAGTGAATTGTCAACAATT
TTAAAATCTAAGCTTCAGGAAGAAGATACAACTATAAATAGAGTAACTACTGCTTTAGACAAAGAAATGA
ATATAAATTCCGGTACATCACTTTATGTATTTAAACATTTAATTGCTAGGAAAGAAATCCTTGTGGATCT
AGTAGCAATAAAATTATCTGCTTGTCCGTCAACTAAAGTTATTGAAAAAATAATATTTTAGACCCACATG
ATAGGTAAATAATATGGTTAAAGATTTATTTGTCAATGATTTAATAGAGTGGATTGTATACCAAAACACT
CATATAGTCGAAAGAATTATTTGGATAGATGAAGGTTACATTATTGCATTTGTTATAGATATTAATGCTA
AGAAAGGTCTACCTGAACCAAGGAAAATATCAGATATTTTAGAAGCTATAACTGAAGGTATTGCTTTTAA
GCAGCAACAAGATCCTTGGGCAAGAATTATTCGGGATGAAAATTTGACAGATAAGGAAAAGGAATACAGA
GATAAAGCTTGGGAGATAATTTCATCATTAATTATAGAAGAACCATCAATATATTATAGAAATTTTAGAG
GATCGATGGTTAAAGAAGCGGTTGAAAAGTACAACGAAGAAAGGGATAAAGATAAATTAGTAGAAAAAAC
CGTCTATGGTTATTTGAGAAGATTTTGGCAGAGAGGAAAAACTATAAATGCTCTCATACCTGATTTTATC
AATTCATCAGGTAAGGGCAAGATTCGAGGACAATCGGGCAAGAAGAGAGGAAGACCAAGAAAATATGCAC
ATGACCCAGATATTGGTGAAGGTGTAAATGTTACAGAAGAAGATAGAAAGATTTTTAGAGTATCTATAAG
CAAATTTTACAATAATCCAAAAGAAAACTACTTAACAACAGCCTATGAATTAATGGTGAAAGAATATTAC
AAGGAAGGAATTAGATATGACGAGAATGGTGTTCAAAAATCTATATTAACCCCAACTGATAAAATACCTA
CAATTACTCAATTCAAATACTGGTATCAACTTGAACAGGATGATGTTACCAAAACTTTAACATCTCGAAA
AGGAGCCAAGCGAGTAGCTTTAGAGAATAGAGCAATTTTGGGAAACTCTAAGATGGAAACTATTGGCCCT
GGTTCTAGATATCAAATTGATGCCACAGTTGCTGATGTATATTTAGTTTCAAAATATAACCGTGACTGGA
TAATTGGTAGACCAGTTATCTATGTAATTATTGATGTTTTTAGTAGAATGATTACAGGTGTTTATGTCGG
TTTAGAAGGCCCATCTTGGATAGGAGCAATGATGGCACTAGCCAATGTAGCTACAGATAAAACCCTGTTT
TGCCAGGAATATAACATTAATATTACTGAAAATGAATGGCCTTGCAATCAAATGCCAGATGCAATTTTAG
GAGATAGGGGAGAATTAGCAGGTATGACAGTAGAAACATTAATCCCTAATCTTTATGTTCGTATTGAAAA
TGCAGCTTCCTATAGAGCAGATTGGAAAGGGTTAGTAGAAAGACACTTTCGTATAATTCATGAATATGTA
AAACCTTTTTTACCTGGTTATGTGGATACGGATTTTAGGCAAAGAGGTGCAAGGGATTATAGGCTTGATG
GCAAACTTGATATAGATCAATTTACTGAGATTATTATTCGTTTAATTGTTCACCATAACAATAAACCTCT
TACTGAATATGAAAGAGATGAAGCAATGATTGCTGATGATACCCCTCCTATACCTAGAGAGTTGTGGAAG
TGGGGTATCGCCAATCGTTCTGGCAGACTCAGAACTTTTTCTGAAGATATTGTCAAATTGAACTTGATGC
CTACTGAGAAAGCAACTATTACTGCTAAAGGCATCAAAATGAGAGGTAAGGAGATGTACTATACCTGTGA
TAGTGCTAAAAATGAGCAATGGTTTGAAAAAGCTAGAAGTAATCTCCTTTCTAAGTCAGAAAAATCATTG
ATTGTATCTTATGACATCAGAAAGCCAAACTTCATTTATCTTCCATCTAGTGATGGTAGAGATTTTGAAA
AATGTTTTCTTATTGACTTAGAAGGGCGGTATGCTAATAAAAACTTTCATGATATTGAATATCTGCTTGC
TTATGAAGAATTGCAAAGACAGAAAAGCCAAGGTAAACAGCTACAAGAAAAGGTAGATTTAATAGCTGAT
ATTGAAAGCATAGTAGATAGAGCAGAAAAAATGACTGATGCTTCTCAATATCATAATTTAAGTAAGAGCA
AGAAAGTTTCTGGAATAAGAGATAATAGGGCTTTTGAAAAGGCTAAACGACGAGAGAATGAAGGATTTGA
ATTAGCAATTACAGATAATCAGAGCAGTTTTCAGGTTGCAGAGAGTACAGCAGAAACCTCCGAACAGCCA
GAATCACTACAGCCAAACCATCTGAATCTTCTTAAGAAAAAGCGACAGGAGCGAAAACGTGGACAGAATT
GAGAGTGAACTGGTTAAAATTCCTAATGGAGAACTAGCAGTTATTGCCAGATATATAGATCAAAAACTGC
CAGAATACAACACTAATCCATTAATTCAGGCATTACCTCCTATCCTATCAGCAGCAGAATTTATAGATAA
AGTAGCCAGAGAACCAAATTTTGATGAACAAGAGAGAGAGCTAGAACCACATTATAGATTTCATTGTATT
GAGAGGTTATCTAGATATTTTGACCCTCAAAATAAAACTCTTGAATTACAAAAAGTTATTTGTACGCTTA
TCATGACAGGCTATCTGTCAAGGAACCTTTTAAAACCTGAATATGCAAATCGCTCTAGGCAAATTTATAA
TGCAATAGGTAATGGAGGAGGTAAAAATTTAGAAAACTATGTTAATCTTCCTACATCTGCGTCCGGCTTA
ACTCTAATTGGCCCATCAGGTATTGGAAAGACTACAAATTTCAAAAATATTCTTGAGCTTTATCCCCAAA
TAATTTTTCATCCTGATTATAGTGTTTACCAAATAGTTTGGCTGCGGGTAGATTGCCCTAAAACTTTAAA
GGGGTTATGTATAGATACTTTTGCAGGTATCGATAAATTGTTAGGAACTAATTTATTAAAGAAATTTAAC
CCAGCACGCACATCTGAAGATTATCTATTGGCTCAACTTGCACAAACAGCACACACTCATCATCTAGGAG
TTTTGGTGATTGATGAAATACAAAATTTAGCAACTGCAAAAAGAAATAGAGACGAAATATTAAATTTTTT
AGTAAAGCTCGATAATACTATTGGAATTCCAGTTATTCGTGTAGGTACGAATGAAGCCATTAGTTTTCTT
CAAGGTAATCTTAGAAATGCTAGAAGAAATACTGGAGAAGGAAGTAGAATGTGGGATAGAATGGTAAATA
ATGATGAATGGTGTTACTTTTTAGAAGGAATATGGGAATACCAATGGACAAAAACACCTGTTCATTTCTC
GGATGAAATAAAAGAAGTTTTTTATGATGAAAGCCAGGGAATTATTGATATTGCTATAAAACTTTACAAA
ATGGTTCAATGGAGAGCGATTTCAATAGGTGACCAAGAAATTATTACGGTTGATCTGATTCGTCAAGTAG
CTAAAGAAGGATTGTATTTAGTAAAGCCAATGCTAGATGCAATTAGGTTAGGGGACAGAGAGTGGATGAT
TAAATATAAGGATATTGCTCCTCTCGATATTACGGAATATCACAATAGATGTGTATCTGAGATTGATGCT
AAAGATTTGACAGAGATTAAGAGATTAGCTAAAAAGCAGCAGAATCAGCAGAAAGTATCTCCGAAGCTCA
ATTATGTAATTAGTGAGCTGTTGAAATTGGAAGTAGAATCTGGTAAAGCAAAGGAATGTGCAGAACAAAT
TGTTTATAGTCATGAAGATCCAGACATTCCAATTCCATCTTTAGTTAATAAGGCATATGCTCTTGCTTTG
CAAGGATGTCAAGTAAATGAGAGTCTTGCTAAAACAAGTACCAGGAAAGCTAAATTAAAGACAAAGTACC
AAGAGAATGATATTCGGCGAATTGTCGAGAATGCCAAGAAAGACAAAAAATCTGCATACGAGGATTTGAA
ATTAGCAGGTATAATCAAAAATCCAGTTGAAGATTTTATCAATATTTAGCTTCTAAATGCTTAGTTTTTT
CCCAACTCTGTATCCCGATGAACTTTTATATAGCACTTTAGCTAGATACCATATTCGGAGTGGAAATAAA
AGTTTCAAGCAAACTGACTTAGAGCTATTCGGTTACAGTTCCCAACAAATATGCAAAATTACCTTAACTA
ATAATTTAAATTATTTAGTGAAAAACTTACCTTTACGCTCCCAGCAAAAAGTTGAGAATTTACTACAAAA
TCATACTTTATATTCCTTTTATGCAACTTTATTAATGCCGCAGGAGGCTTGGCTGCTGAAAAACTCAATG
AGTAATAAATTCAGTGGGTCTATACTAGATTTTGCTAAAGTGGCTAATAATTCTAGTGATGATTCAAAAA
AATTTTTAAAATTTTGCCCTGAATGTTTAGAGAAAGATACCCAAAAGTATGGTGAACCTTACTGGCATAG
AATACATCAAGTCCCTGGCATTTTAGTTTGTCCAATTCATCGTGTTGTTTTACACAATAGCTGTATAGAA
GTTGAATCGAAAGGCATACATTATCATGCTGCCAGCATAGATAATTGTTTATTAGCAAATAATGTGAAAA
AATTGACAAATAAAACTGTAGAAACACTTTCAATACTGGCACATGATATTAATTGGCTAATTCATAGCAG
TTTTGCCTTTCAAGGTTTGGCTTGGCTTCGCGCTCAGTACCAGCGTTACTTATTGGATAAAGGACTGCTA
AAAACCTTTGCTGGTGGCAAGTTTAAGTTTAATGATTGTGGTTTTGCCCAGCTTATATTTGAGTTTTATG
GTCAAGAATCCTTAGAAGCCCTCAATCCAAAGCTGACCCAAAATCAAGGTAAATATTTTTCTCACTGCTT
GTTTGGATGCGACTTAAACCCAGCAATTGACCGCATAACTCATATCTTAATGATAAAATTTTTAGCAAAT
TCTATAGAAGAGTTCTTTCAGTCATAACTTAAGTCGAACAGAAAGTAATCGTATTGTACACCATCGTGGC
CGGATCTTGCGGCCCCTCGGCTTGAACGAATTGTTAGACAAACGTGTGGAGGAATAATTCGGTTCAACAA
TATATAATTCGGTTCAACAATTAATAAAACGATTGAACAATAACCTCTAAAGGAGTACGATTGTACCAAG
TAAAAGTGCGATCGCTTCCAGAGGTTATTTTTATGGTTAGGGGTAGAAGGGAATGGTGATCGGCACGTAA
GAGGTTCCAACTTTCACCATAATGAAATAAGATCACTACCGGGCGTATTTTTTGAGTTGTCGAGATTTTC
AGGAGCTAAGGAAGCTAAAATGGAGAAAAAAATCACTGGATATACCACCGTTGATATATCCCAATGGCAT
CGTAAAGAACATTTTGAGGCATTTCAGTCAGTTGCTCAATGTACCTATAACCAGACCGTTCAGCTGGATA
TTACGGCCTTTTTAAAGACCGTAAAGAAAAATAAGCACAAGTTTTATCCGGCCTTTATTCACATTCTTGC
CCGCCTGATGAATGCTCATCCGGAATTACGTATGGCAATGAAAGACGGTGAGCTGGTGATATGGGATAGT
GTTCACCCTTGTTACACCGTTTTCCATGAGCAAACTGAAACGTTTTCATCGCTCTGGAGTGAATACCACG
ACGATTTCCGGCAGTTTCTACACATATATTCGCAAGATGTGGCGTGTTACGGTGAAAACCTGGCCTATTT
CCCTAAAGGGTTTATTGAGAATATGTTTTTCGTCTCAGCCAATCCCTGGGTGAGTTTCACCAGTTTTGAT
TTAAACGTGGCCAATATGGACAACTTCTTCGCCCCCGTTTTCACCATGGGCAAATATTATACGCAAGGCG
ACAAGGTGCTGATGCCGCTGGCGATTCAGGTTCATCATGCCGTTTGTGATGGCTTCCATGTCGGCAGAAT
GCTTAATGAATTACAACAGTACTGCGATGAGTGGCAGGGCGGGGCGTAAAAGTTCCTATTCCGAAGTTCC
TATTCTCTAGAAAGTATAGGAACTTCGAAGCAGCTCCAGCCTACACAATCGCTCAAGACGTGTAATGCTG
CAATCTGCATGCAAGCTTGGCACTGGCCACGCACCGGGATATTTACGTTTTGTAATCACGAATAGATTCT
TGATTGCAAGATGAATTGCGATCGCATCTTTGTCGCACAGCAGAACTTTCTCAAATAATTTTGAACTTAT
GGAATTACTCAAAACCTTTATCAGTAATGGATTCAAACAATTGTTTAACCGTTTTATTTGAGATTTTTAC
TAAAAATCAAGTTTACCATAGAGGTTAAGCTGAAATTGTTCAATCGTTTTATTTTATCGACAACGGCAGA
TTAAATATTCGAACTGTAATAATTGTTTAACCGAATTCTTTGTCTACATATGATCACTGGCCGTCGTTTT
ACAACGTCGTGACTGGGAAAACCCTGGCGTTACCCAACTTAATCGCCTTGCAGCACATCCCCCTTTCGCC
AGCTGGCGTAATAGCGAAGAGGCCCGCACCGATCGCCCTTCCCAACAGTTGCGCAGCCTGAATGGCGAAT
GGCGCCTGATGCGGTATTTTCTCCTTACGCATCTGTGCGGTATTTCACACCGCATATGGTGCACTCTCAG
TACAATCTGCTCTGATGCCGCATAGTTAAGCCAGCCCCGACACCCGCCAACACCCGCTGACGCGCCCTGA
CGGGCTTGTCTGCTCCCGGCATCCGCTTACAGACAAGCTGTGACCGTCTCCGGGAGCTGCATGTGTCAGA
GGTTTTCACCGTCATCACCGAAACGCGCGAGACGAAAGGGCCTCGTGATACGCCTATTTTTATAGGTTAA
TGTCATGATAATAATGGTTTCTTAGACGTCAGGTGGCACTTTTCGGGGAAATGTGCGCGGAACCCCTATT
TGTTTATTTTTCTAAATACATTCAAATATGTATCCGCTCATGAGACAATAACCCTGATAAATGCTTCAAT
AATATTGAAAAAGGAAGAGTATGAGTATTCAACATTTCCGTGTCGCCCTTATTCCCTTTTTTGCGGCATT
TTGCCTTCCTGTTTTTGCTCACCCAGAAACGCTGGTGAAAGTAAAAGATGCTGAAGATCAGTTGGGTGCA
CGAGTGGGTTACATCGAACTGGATCTCAACAGCGGTAAGATCCTTGAGAGTTTTCGCCCCGAAGAACGTT
TTCCAATGATGAGCACTTTTAAAGTTCTGCTATGTGGCGCGGTATTATCCCGTATTGACGCCGGGCAAGA
GCAACTCGGTCGCCGCATACACTATTCTCAGAATGACTTGGTTGAGTACTCACCAGTCACAGAAAAGCAT
CTTACGGATGGCATGACAGTAAGAGAATTATGCAGTGCTGCCATAACCATGAGTGATAACACTGCGGCCA
ACTTACTTCTGACAACGATCGGAGGACCGAAGGAGCTAACCGCTTTTTTGCACAACATGGGGGATCATGT
AACTCGCCTTGATCGTTGGGAACCGGAGCTGAATGAAGCCATACCAAACGACGAGCGTGACACCACGATG
CCTGTAGCAATGGCAACAACGTTGCGCAAACTATTAACTGGCGAACTACTTACTCTAGCTTCCCGGCAAC
AATTAATAGACTGGATGGAGGCGGATAAAGTTGCAGGACCACTTCTGCGCTCGGCCCTTCCGGCTGGCTG
GTTTATTGCTGATAAATCTGGAGCCGGTGAGCGTGGCTCTCGCGGTATCATTGCAGCACTGGGGCCAGAT
GGTAAGCCCTCCCGTATCGTAGTTATCTACACGACGGGGAGTCAGGCAACTATGGATGAACGAAATAGAC
AGATCGCTGAGATAGGTGCCTCACTGATTAAGCATTGGTAACTGTCAGACCAAGTTTACTCATATATACT
TTAGATTGATTTAAAACTTCATTTTTAATTTAAAAGGATCTAGGTGAAGATCCTTTTTGATAATCTCATG
ACCAAAATCCCTTAACGTGAGTTTTCGTTCCACTGAGCGTCAGACCCCGTAGAAAAGATCAAAGGATCTT
CTTGAGATCCTTTTTTTCTGCGCGTAATCTGCTGCTTGCAAACAAAAAAACCACCGCTACCAGCGGTGGT
TTGTTTGCCGGATCAAGAGCTACCAACTCTTTTTCCGAAGGTAACTGGCTTCAGCAGAGCGCAGATACCA
AATACTGTTCTTCTAGTGTAGCCGTAGTTAGGCCACCACTTCAAGAACTCTGTAGCACCGCCTACATACC
TCGCTCTGCTAATCCTGTTACCAGCCGGTTGTCAGCCGTTAAGTGTTCCTGTGTCACTCAAAATTGCTTT
GAGAGGCTCTAAGGGCTTCTCAGTGCGTTACATCCCTGGCTTGTTGTCCACAACCGTTAAACCTTAAAAG
CTTTAAAAGCCTTATATATTCTTTTTTTTCTTATAAAACTTAAAACCTTAGAGGCTATTTAAGTTGCTGA
TTTATATTAATTTTATTGTTCAAACATGAGAGCTTAGTACGTGAAACATGAGAGCTTAGTACGTTAGCCA
TGAGAGCTTAGTACGTTAGCCATGAGGGTTTAGTTCGTTAAACATGAGAGCTTAGTACGTTAAACTTGAG
AGCTTAGTACGTGAAACATGAGAGCTTAGTACGTACTATCAACAGGTTGAACTGCCCATGTTCTTTCCTG
CGTTATCAGAGCTTATCGGCCAGCCTCGCAGAGCAGGATTCCCGTTGAGCACCGCCAGGTGCGAATAAGG
GACAGTGAAGAAGGAACACCCGCTCGCGGGTGGGCCTACTTCACCTATCCTGCCCGGCTGACGCCGTTGG
ATACACCAAGGAAAGTCTACACGAACCCTTTGGCAAAATCCTGTATATCGTGCGAAAAAGGATGGATATA
CCGAAAAAATCGCTATAATGACCCCGAAGCAGGGTTATGCAGCGGAAAGTATACCTTAAATGTTCTTTCC
TGCGTTATCCCCTGATTCTGTGGATAACCGTATTACCGCCTTTGAGTGAGCTGATACCGCTCGCCGCAGC
CGAACGACCGAGCGCAGCGAGTCAGTGAGCGAGGTTGACAGCTAGCTCAGTCCTAGGTATAATACTAGCG
TCGACGTGGAGATATACCAAACGAGAGACCCATCGCGGCAACTCAAGAAACGGCAGGTTCGGATCTTAGC
TACTAGAGAAAGAGGAGAAATACTAGATGCGTAAAGGCGAAGAGCTGTTCACTGGTGTCGTCCCTATTCT
GGTGGAACTGGATGGTGATGTCAACGGTCATAAGTTTTCCGTGCGTGGCGAGGGTGAAGGTGACGCAACT
AATGGTAAACTGACGCTGAAGTTCATCTGTACTACTGGTAAACTGCCGGTTCCTTGGCCGACTCTGGTAA
CGACGCTGACTTATGGTGTTCAGTGCTTTGCTCGTTATCCGGACCATATGAAGCAGCATGACTTCTTCAA
GTCCGCCATGCCGGAAGGCTATGTGCAGGAACGCACGATTTCCTTTAAGGATGACGGCACGTACAAAACG
CGTGCGGAAGTGAAATTTGAAGGCGATACCCTGGTAAACCGCATTGAGCTGAAAGGCATTGACTTTAAAG
AGGACGGCAATATCCTGGGCCATAAGCTGGAATACAATTTTAACAGCCACAATGTTTACATCACCGCCGA
TAAACAAAAAAATGGCATTAAAGCGAATTTTAAAATTCGCCACAACGTGGAGGATGGCAGCGTGCAGCTG
GCTGATCACTACCAGCAAAACACTCCAATCGGTGATGGTCCTGTTCTGCTGCCAGACAATCACTATCTGA
GCACGCAAAGCGTTCTGTCTAAAGATCCGAACGAGAAACGCGATCATATGGTTCTGCTGGAGTTCGTAAC
CGCAGCGGGCATCACGCATGGTATGGATGAACTGTACAAATGACCAGGCATGGTCTCCTATGGATCCGAA
TTCGAGCGAAGGAGATATACATCCCTCCATCTTAGTATATTAGTTAAGTATAAGAAGGAGATATACATAT
GATTATTGATAGTAACTTAGTTACGCAGCTTCCCTCAGAATCATCTTCAAAGCCAAGAGAGCTTTTAATG
TCTCAGTTTCCATATATGGATTTAACTTTTAGCCTTACGGGTGAGACATTACCTTTCGACCACGGCTATG
AATTATTTTCTGCGATCGCCCACTTTGAACCCAAACTACATACATTAGACACGTTGGGAATTCAGACCAT
TGCAGGTATTCCCAAGGATGGTGTAATTAATCTGACCCAAAATTCTAGGCTTCGTATTCGGATACCAGTA
AATCAGGTACGTTTGGTTTATCCATTGGCGGGTAAGTCACTGAGAATTGGCAAGCATACAATTCGTTTGG
GTATTCCTGACATCTGTTTGCTTCAACCTGCGGAGAAACTGCGATCGCGCATTGTGGTAATAAGAGGCTA
TGAAGAACCTGAAAGTTTTTTAGTCGTAGCGCAGCGTCAGCTAGAACAACTGGGTATCCAAGCAATTGCT
AGCATTCCCACCAAAGCCAATGGCAAACCAATACGTAGGACTATCAAAATTAAGCGATTTACAGTCGTGG
GTTTTGGATTAGAAGTTATAAATTTAAGCGATGAAGACTCACTGAGGTTGCAAATACATGGTGTAGGAGG
AAAGCAAAAGATGGGTTGTGGACTCTTCATGCCTATTAAGGAAAGGCAATAGCAATTACTCGAAAGCAGA
TGATGAAGAGAGCAGATAACCCCAAAATTCAGCTTAATCTCGGCGATCCTAGTATGACTTTATTGCATCG
TGCTGGGGTTGCAGGACTTTGGATGACGCTCAAAAAACTGGAAAAAATCTATCCAACTCCTGCTGAACGT
ATTGGTAATTTAACTTGGTTGCTAACCCCTCACTATATCAATCTTGATTGGGAAGGACAGGATTTCACAG
TTTTAGACTGGTTGCTGAAGCAATCATTTCAAATCAGCGATGAGGGTTTAATTTCCCTGACAGGGTTAGA
TTCTCAAAACATGGATATTCAAAATCAAATAATTATCCATCAAGGTATCACAGCCACTTTTACACAACAT
AATAAATTTTTTAAGTCTGCGGGTCAACAATCTAAGCAACTAATTATTGATGGTATTCAGGTTAGGGTTG
ATTATAAGAAAGCTGCTTCCTATGCTCATCAACATTTTGCTAAACATTTATGTGACCAGTACGGACAATT
GCTAAAAGAGCCAATTGGTATCAGGGGATGGCTCTATCCAGGAGCAGTAGTTCGCCATTATGCTTTTAAA
GAACAAACAGCATTTGAAGAAAAAGCAGAATATGCTCTAGCGTTGTTGTTCGCTCCTATGGCTTGTCAAT
ATTTTGTGCTGCGATCGCACACCGAACCATCACATACAAACTATGTTTTGGTTATTCCTGAAGTAATTGA
TTTAGAACTTTATGCACATTTTTTGTGGTGTTTGGGTAACTTAGATTATAAACATTTTCACGTATCTAGC
TTAGGAGATGCTGGATTAAAATTTCTTAATTATAAAACAACACAAATGCCTACTTCCAATTTTTTAAAAC
GATGTCAAATAATCTTTTTTAGTACAAAAGCTTGGTCAGAACAGCAAAAAACTCGTGCAGAAATAGCAAT
CATAGAATTAAATTCTTCAGTTAATTATCTTTATAAGCTTAGTTGTATTTGTTTTCCAGAATGTCAAATT
GTTTTATATAAAAATCAACATTATTTGCTTCCAAGTTTAATAAAAGGAATAATCGCCAATAATCTAGCAA
TGGGTCGGTCTTGGTGGGCTAATTGGATTTCATTTATTAAAAATAAAAAATCATTTAAACAATTTACTGA
TGAGTATAAAGGAATTAATAAGATGATTCAGGACTCAGAATGGGATATAGAAGCTCAAAAGCTATTTATT
CAAGCTTGTCATGAAGCATTAAGAAAAATATATGCCAAAATTTATAGCAGAACAAAAGAAGGTGAATACG
CT
Features (pLannotate 1.2.2; 13 found; start..end, strand, type, name):
   7897..7999    +  promoter       cat promoter: promoter of the E. coli cat gene encoding chloramphenicol acetyltransferase
   8000..8659    +  CDS            CmR: chloramphenicol acetyltransferase; cat; confers resistance to chloramphenicol
   8673..8706    +  protein_bind   FRT (minimal): supports FLP-mediated excision but not integration (Turan and Bode, 2011) FLP recombinase from the Saccharomyces cerevisiae 2μ plasmid
   9084..9239    +  CDS            lacZα (fragment): LacZα fragment of β-galactosidase; lacZ fragment
   9245..9344    -  misc_feature   bom (fragment): basis of mobility region from pBR322
   9446..9481    -  CDS            rop (fragment): Rop protein, which maintains plasmids at low copy number; rop
   9576..9680    +  promoter       AmpR promoter: bla
   9681..10541   +  CDS            AmpR: β-lactamase; bla; confers resistance to ampicillin, carbenicillin, and related antibiotics
  10712..10944   +  rep_origin     ori (fragment): high-copy-number ColE1/pMB1/pBR322/pUC origin of replication
  10950..11325   -  rep_origin     R6K γ ori: γ replication origin from E. coli plasmid R6K; requires the R6K initiator protein pi for replication
  11357..11465   -  oriT           oriT: incP origin of transfer
  11725..11759   +  promoter       J23119 promoter: bacterial promoter (Registry of Standard Biological Parts BBa J23119)
  11857..12570   +  CDS            superfolder GFP: GFP variant that folds robustly even when fused to poorly folded proteins (Pédelacq et al., 2006)
