[The description below was written by a language model from this plasmid's Addgene catalogue record and pLannotate feature annotations shown in this document.]
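Description:
pR6K-GFP-CASTIB is a bacterial expression plasmid built on an R6K backbone that carries a type I-B CRISPR-associated transposon (CAST) system but, according to the stated purpose, no CRISPR array. Replication depends on the R6K γ origin, which needs the pi initiator protein supplied in trans. The plasmid is therefore maintained in a pir-expressing strain (Pir1 is listed) and behaves as a conditional, non-replicating vector in hosts lacking pir. A partial ColE1/pUC origin, along with fragments of bom, rop and lacZα, also appear in the annotation and look like cloning remnants rather than functional parts. Selection is by ampicillin through the bla gene and its native promoter. An incP oriT is present, which would allow conjugative mobilisation from a donor that supplies the transfer functions.

The catalogue gives the insert as roughly 10 kb of CAST I-B systems under a J23119 promoter, a strong constitutive synthetic bacterial promoter. The automated feature table does not annotate any of the CAST genes or transposon ends, and about the first 7.9 kb of the sequenced record carries no features, so the CAST components presumably lie there. In the table, the J23119 promoter sits just upstream of superfolder GFP, which probably serves as a constitutive fluorescent marker; the promoter driving the CAST genes cannot be confirmed from the annotation. A chloramphenicol resistance cassette (cat promoter and CmR) followed by a minimal FRT site is also present. It may serve as selectable transposon cargo, but the record does not state this. The sequenced record (14,632 nt) is somewhat longer than the listed total size. Lacking a CRISPR array, the plasmid may be a no-guide control or a parent for adding one, though the record does not say so.
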