Addgene plasmid #199655: pR6K-GFP-CASTIB
Purpose: R6K plasmid with a I-B CAST but no CRISPR array
Depositing lab: IIya Finkelstein. Depositing organization: University of Texas at Austin.
Backbone
  Vector backbone: R6k
  Backbone size w/o insert (bp): 13227
  Total vector size (bp): 14230
  Vector type: Bacterial Expression
Growth in bacteria
  Bacterial resistance: Ampicillin, 100 μg/mL
  Growth temperature: 37°C
  Growth strain: Pir1
  Copy number: Unknown
Gene/Insert
  Gene/Insert name: CAST I-B systems
  Insert size (bp): 10000
  Promoter: J23119 promoter
  Cloning method: Gibson Cloning
  Sequencing primers: 5′ ttgatcggcacgtaagaggttcca; 3′ gaaggccatcctgacggatggcctttt
Terms and licenses: Academic/Nonprofit Terms; Industry Terms: Not Available to Industry
Depositor comments: Please visit https://www.biorxiv.org/content/10.1101/2023.03.03.531003v1 for bioRxiv preprint.
How to cite: pR6K-GFP-CASTIB was a gift from IIya Finkelstein (Addgene plasmid # 199655 ; http://n2t.net/addgene:199655 ; RRID:Addgene_199655)
